>Addgene plasmid #59419 | pBMN-mCherry-Parkin | depositor full sequence | sequence record 97686 | pBMN-mCherry-Parkin sequence 7104 bps
ATCACGAGGCCCTTTCGTCTTCAAGAACAGCTTTGCTCTTAGGAGTTTCCTAATACATCCCAAACTCAAA
TATATAAAGCATTTGACTTGTTCTATGCCCTAGGGGGCGGGGGGAAGCTAAGCCAGCTTTTTTTAACATT
TAAAATGTTAATTCCATTTTAAATGCACAGATGTTTTTATTTCATAAGGGTTTCAATGTGCATGAATGCT
GCAATATTCCTGTTACCAAAGCTAGTATAAATAAAAATAGATAAACGTGGAAATTACTTAGAGTTTCTGT
CATTAACGTTTCCTTCCTCAGTTGACAACATAAATGCGCTGCTGAGAAGCCAGTTTGCATCTGTCAGGAT
CAATTTCCCATTATGCCAGTCATATTAATTACTAGTCAATTAGTTGATTTTTATTTTTGACATATACATG
TGAAAGACCCCACCTGTAGGTTTGGCAAGCTAGCTTAAGTAACGCCATTTTGCAAGGCATGGAAAAATAC
ATAACTGAGAATAGAAAAGTTCAGATCAAGGTCAGGAACAGATGGAACAGCTGAATATGGGCCAAAGCGG
ATATCTGTGGTAAGCAGTTCCTGCCCCGGCTCAGGGCCAAGAACAGATGGAACAGCTGAATATGGGCCAA
ACAGGATATCTGTGGTAAGCAGTTCCTGCCCCGGCTCAGGGCCAAGAACAGATGGTCCCCAGATGCGGTC
CAGCCCTCAGCAGTTTCTAGAGAACCATCAGATGTTTCCAGGGTGCCCCAAGGACCTGAAATGACCCTGT
GCCTTATTTGAACTAACCAATCAGTTCGCTTCTCGCTTCTGTTCGCGCGCTTCTGCTCCCCGAGCTCAAT
AAAAGAGCCCACAACCCCTCACTCGGGGCGCCAGTCCTCCGATTGACTGAGTCGCCCGGGTACCCGTGTA
TCCAATAAACCCTCTTGCAGTTGCATCCGACTTGTGGTCTCGCTGTTCCTTGGGAGGGTCTCCTCTGAGT
GATTGACTACCCGTCAGCGGGGGTCTTTCATTTGGGGGCTCGTCCGGGATCGGGAGACCCCTGCCCAGGG
ACCACCGACCCACCACCGGGAGGTAAGCTGGCCAGCAACTTATCTGTGTCTGTCCGATTGTCTAGTGTCT
ATGACTGATTTTATGCGCCTGCGTCGGTACTAGTTAGCTAACTAGCTCTGTATCTGGCGGACCCGTGGTG
GAACTGACGAGTTCGGAACACCCGGCCGCAACCCTGGGAGACGTCCCAGGGACTTCGGGGGCCGTTTTTG
TGGCCCGACCTGAGTCCAAAAATCCCGATCGTTTTGGACTCTTTGGTGCACCCCCCTTAGAGGAGGGATA
TGTGGTTCTGGTAGGAGACGAGAACCTAAAACAGTTCCCGCCTCCGTCTGAATTTTTGCTTTCGGTTTGG
GACCGAAGCCGCGCCGCGCGTCTTGTCTGCTGCAGCATCGTTCTGTGTTGTCTCTGTCTGACTGTGTTTC
TGTATTTGTCTGAAAATATGGGCCCGGGCCAGACTGTTACCACTCCCTTAAGTTTGACCTTAGGTCACTG
GAAAGATGTCGAGCGGATCGCTCACAACCAGTCGGTAGATGTCAAGAAGAGACGTTGGGTTACCTTCTGC
TCTGCAGAATGGCCAACCTTTAACGTCGGATGGCCGCGAGACGGCACCTTTAACCGAGACCTCATCACCC
AGGTTAAGATCAAGGTCTTTTCACCTGGCCCGCATGGACACCCAGACCAGGTCCCCTACATCGTGACCTG
GGAAGCCTTGGCTTTTGACCCCCCTCCCTGGGTCAAGCCCTTTGTACACCCTAAGCCTCCGCCTCCTCTT
CCTCCATCCGCCCCGTCTCTCCCCCTTGAACCTCCTCGTTCGACCCCGCCTCGATCCTCCCTTTATCCAG
CCCTCACTCCTTCTCTAGGCGCCCCCATATGGCCATATGAGATCTTATATGGGGCACCCCCGCCCCTTGT
AAACTTCCCTGACCCTGACATGACAAGAGTTACTAACAGCCCCTCTCTCCAAGCTCACTTACAGGCTCTC
TACTTAGTCCAGCACGAAGTCTGGAGACCTCTGGCGGCAGCCTACCAAGAACAACTGGACCGACCGGTGG
TACCTCACCCTTACCGAGTCGGCGACACAGTGTGGGTCCGCCGACACCAGACTAAGAACCTAGAACCTCG
CTGGAAAGGACCTTACACAGTCCTGCTGACCACCCCCACCGCCCTCAAAGTAGACGGCATCGCAGCTTGG
ATACACGCCGCCCACGTGAAGGCTGCCGACCCCGGGGGTGGACCATCCTCTAGACTGCCGGATCCGCCAC
CATGGTGAGCAAGGGCGAGGAGGATAACATGGCCATCATCAAGGAGTTCATGCGCTTCAAGGTGCACATG
GAGGGCTCCGTGAACGGCCACGAGTTCGAGATCGAGGGCGAGGGCGAGGGCCGCCCCTACGAGGGCACCC
AGACCGCCAAGCTGAAGGTGACCAAGGGTGGCCCCCTGCCCTTCGCCTGGGACATCCTGTCCCCTCAGTT
CATGTACGGCTCCAAGGCCTACGTGAAGCACCCCGCCGACATCCCCGACTACTTGAAGCTGTCCTTCCCC
GAGGGCTTCAAGTGGGAGCGCGTGATGAACTTCGAGGACGGCGGCGTGGTGACCGTGACCCAGGACTCCT
CCCTGCAGGACGGCGAGTTCATCTACAAGGTGAAGCTGCGCGGCACCAACTTCCCCTCCGACGGCCCCGT
AATGCAGAAGAAGACCATGGGCTGGGAGGCCTCCTCCGAGCGGATGTACCCCGAGGACGGCGCCCTGAAG
GGCGAGATCAAGCAGAGGCTGAAGCTGAAGGACGGCGGCCACTACGACGCTGAGGTCAAGACCACCTACA
AGGCCAAGAAGCCCGTGCAGCTGCCCGGCGCCTACAACGTCAACATCAAGTTGGACATCACCTCCCACAA
CGAGGACTACACCATCGTGGAACAGTACGAACGCGCCGAGGGCCGCCACTCCACCGGCGGCATGGACGAG
CTGTACAAGTCCGGACTCAGATCTCGAGCTCAAGCTTTGATAGTGTTTGTCAGGTTCAACTCCAGCCATG
GTTTCCCAGTGGAGGTCGATTCTGACACCAGCATCTTCCAGCTCAAGGAGGTGGTTGCTAAGCGACAGGG
GGTTCCGGCTGACCAGTTGCGTGTGATTTTCGCAGGGAAGGAGCTGAGGAATGACTGGACTGTGCAGAAT
TGTGACCTGGATCAGCAGAGCATTGTTCACATTGTGCAGAGACCGTGGAGAAAAGGTCAAGAAATGAATG
CAACTGGAGGCGACGACCCCAGAAACGCGGCGGGAGGCTGTGAGCGGGAGCCCCAGAGCTTGACTCGGGT
GGACCTCAGCAGCTCAGTCCTCCCAGGAGACTCTGTGGGGCTGGCTGTCATTCTGCACACTGACAGCAGG
AAGGACTCACCACCAGCTGGAAGTCCAGCAGGTAGATCAATCTACAACAGCTTTTATGTGTATTGCAAAG
GCCCCTGTCAAAGAGTGCAGCCGGGAAAACTCAGGGTACAGTGCAGCACCTGCAGGCAGGCAACGCTCAC
CTTGACCCAGGGTCCATCTTGCTGGGATGATGTTTTAATTCCAAACCGGATGAGTGGTGAATGCCAATCC
CCACACTGCCCTGGGACTAGTGCAGAATTTTTCTTTAAATGTGGAGCACACCCCACCTCTGACAAGGAAA
CATCAGTAGCTTTGCACCTGATCGCAACAAATAGTCGGAACATCACTTGCATTACGTGCACAGACGTCAG
GAGCCCCGTCCTGGTTTTCCAGTGCAACTCCCGCCACGTGATTTGCTTAGACTGTTTCCACTTATACTGT
GTGACAAGACTCAATGATCGGCAGTTTGTCCACGACCCTCAGCTTGGCTACTCCCTGCCTTGTGTGGCTG
GCTGTCCCAACTCCTTGATTAAAGAGCTCCATCACTTCAGGATTCTGGGAGAAGAGCAGTACAACCGGTA
CCAGCAGTATGGTGCAGAGGAGTGTGTCCTGCAGATGGGGGGCGTGTTATGCCCCCGCCCTGGCTGTGGA
GCGGGGCTGCTGCCGGAGCCTGACCAGAGGAAAGTCACCTGCGAAGGGGGCAATGGCCTGGGCTGTGGGT
TTGCCTTCTGCCGGGAATGTAAAGAAGCGTACCATGAAGGGGAGTGCAGTGCCGTATTTGAAGCCTCAGG
AACAACTACTCAGGCCTACAGAGTCGATGAAAGAGCCGCCGAGCAGGCTCGTTGGGAAGCAGCCTCCAAA
GAAACCATCAAGAAAACCACCAAGCCCTGTCCCCGCTGCCATGTACCAGTGGAAAAAAATGGAGGCTGCA
TGCACATGAAGTGTCCGCAGCCCCAGTGCAGGCTCGAGTGGTGCTGGAACTGTGGCTGCGAGTGGAACCG
CGTCTGCATGGGGGACCACTGGTTCGACGTGTAGGCGGCCGCCAGCACAGTGGTCGACGATAAAATAAAA
GATTTTATTTAGTCTCCAGAAAAAGGGGGGAATGAAAGACCCCACCTGTAGGTTTGGCAAGCTAGCTTAA
GTAACGCCATTTTGCAAGGCATGGAAAAATACATAACTGAGAATAGAGAAGTTCAGATCAAGGTCAGGAA
CAGATGGAACAGCTGAATATGGGCCAAACAGGATATCTGTGGTAAGCAGTTCCTGCCCCGGCTCAGGGCC
AAGAACAGATGGAACAGCTGAATATGGGCCAAACAGGATATCTGTGGTAAGCAGTTCCTGCCCCGGCTCA
GGGCCAAGAACAGATGGTCCCCAGATGCGGTCCAGCCCTCAGCAGTTTCTAGAGAACCATCAGATGTTTC
CAGGGTGCCCCAAGGACCTGAAATGACCCTGTGCCTTATTTGAACTAACCAATCAGTTCGCTTCTCGCTT
CTGTTCGCGCGCTTCTGCTCCCCGAGCTCAATAAAAGAGCCCACAACCCCTCACTCGGGGCGCCAGTCCT
CCGATTGACTGAGTCGCCCGGGTACCCGTGTATCCAATAAACCCTCTTGCAGTTGCATCCGACTTGTGGT
CTCGCTGTTCCTTGGGAGGGTCTCCTCTGAGTGATTGACTACCCGTCAGCGGGGGTCTTTCATTCACATG
CAGCATGTATCAAAATTAATTTGGTTTTTTTTCTTAAGTATTTACATTAAATGGCCATAGTTGCATTAAT
GAATCGGCCAACGCGCGGGGAGAGGCGGTTTGCGTATTGGCGCTCTTCCGCTTCCTCGCTCACTGACTCG
CTGCGCTCGGTCGTTCGGCTGCGGCGAGCGGTATCAGCTCACTCAAAGGCGGTAATACGGTTATCCACAG
AATCAGGGGATAACGCAGGAAAGAACATGTGAGCAAAAGGCCAGCAAAAGGCCAGGAACCGTAAAAAGGC
CGCGTTGCTGGCGTTTTTCCATAGGCTCCGCCCCCCTGACGAGCATCACAAAAATCGACGCTCAAGTCAG
AGGTGGCGAAACCCGACAGGACTATAAAGATACCAGGCGTTTCCCCCTGGAAGCTCCCTCGTGCGCTCTC
CTGTTCCGACCCTGCCGCTTACCGGATACCTGTCCGCCTTTCTCCCTTCGGGAAGCGTGGCGCTTTCTCA
TAGCTCACGCTGTAGGTATCTCAGTTCGGTGTAGGTCGTTCGCTCCAAGCTGGGCTGTGTGCACGAACCC
CCCGTTCAGCCCGACCGCTGCGCCTTATCCGGTAACTATCGTCTTGAGTCCAACCCGGTAAGACACGACT
TATCGCCACTGGCAGCAGCCACTGGTAACAGGATTAGCAGAGCGAGGTATGTAGGCGGTGCTACAGAGTT
CTTGAAGTGGTGGCCTAACTACGGCTACACTAGAAGGACAGTATTTGGTATCTGCGCTCTGCTGAAGCCA
GTTACCTTCGGAAAAAGAGTTGGTAGCTCTTGATCCGGCAAACAAACCACCGCTGGTAGCGGTGGTTTTT
TTGTTTGCAAGCAGCAGATTACGCGCAGAAAAAAAGGATCTCAAGAAGATCCTTTGATCTTTTCTACGGG
GTCTGACGCTCAGTGGAACGAAAACTCACGTTAAGGGATTTTGGTCATGAGATTATCAAAAAGGATCTTC
ACCTAGATCCTTTTAAATTAAAAATGAAGTTTGCGCAAATCAATCTAAAGTATATATGAGTAAACTTGGT
CTGACAGTTACCAATGCTTAATCAGTGAGGCACCTATCTCAGCGATCTGTCTATTTCGTTCATCCATAGT
TGCCTGACTCCCCGTCGTGTAGATAACTACGATACGGGAGGGCTTACCATCTGGCCCCAGTGCTGCAATG
ATACCGCGAGACCCACGCTCACCGGCTCCAGATTTATCAGCAATAAACCAGCCAGCCGGAAGGGCCGAGC
GCAGAAGTGGTCCTGCAACTTTATCCGCCTCCATCCAGTCTATTAATTGTTGCCGGGAAGCTAGAGTAAG
TAGTTCGCCAGTTAATAGTTTGCGCAACGTTGTTGCCATTGCTACAGGCATCGTGGTGTCACGCTCGTCG
TTTGGTATGGCTTCATTCAGCTCCGGTTCCCAACGATCAAGGCGAGTTACATGATCCCCCATGTTGTGCA
AAAAAGCGGTTAGCTCCTTCGGTCCTCCGATCGTTGTCAGAAGTAAGTTGGCCGCAGTGTTATCACTCAT
GGTTATGGCAGCACTGCATAATTCTCTTACTGTCATGCCATCCGTAAGATGCTTTTCTGTGACTGGTGAG
TACTCAACCAAGTCATTCTGAGAATAGTGTATGCGGCGACCGAGTTGCTCTTGCCCGGCGTCAACACGGG
ATAATACCGCGCCACATAGCAGAACTTTAAAAGTGCTCATCATTGGAAAACGTTCTTCGGGGCGAAAACT
CTCAAGGATCTTACCGCTGTTGAGATCCAGTTCGATGTAACCCACTCGTGCACCCAACTGATCTTCAGCA
TCTTTTACTTTCACCAGCGTTTCTGGGTGAGCAAAAACAGGAAGGCAAAATGCCGCAAAAAAGGGAATAA
GGGCGACACGGAAATGTTGAATACTCATACTCTTCCTTTTTCAATATTATTGAAGCATTTATCAGGGTTA
TTGTCTCATGACATTAACCTATAAAAATAGGCGT
Features (pLannotate 1.2.2; 12 found; start..end, strand, type, name):
    421..1012    +  LTR            LTR: long terminal repeat from Moloney murine leukemia virus
   1075..1432    +  misc_feature   MMLV Ψ: packaging signal of Moloney murine leukemia virus (MMLV)
   1497..1913    +  CDS            gag (truncated): truncated Moloney murine leukemia virus (MMLV) gag gene lacking the start codon
   1923..2297    +  misc_feature   pol region: Moloney murine leukemia virus (MMLV) pol region containing the splice acceptor site
   2312..3019    +  CDS            mCherry: mCherry is a basic (constitutively fluorescent) red fluorescent protein published in 2004, derived from Discosoma sp.. It is reported to be a very rapidly-maturing monomer with low acid sensitivity.
   3020..3047    +  misc_feature   MCS (fragment): multiple cloning site
   3047..4441    +  CDS            PRKN: PRKN_HUMAN - Also known as PARK2. Experimental evidence at protein level: Swiss-Prot protein existence level 1. Functions within a multiprotein E3 ubiquitin ligase complex, catalyzing the covalent attachment of ubiquitin moieties onto substrate proteins (PubMed:10888878, PubMed:10973942, PubMed:11431533, PubMed:12150907, PubMed:12628165, PubMed:15105460, PubMed:16135753, PubMed:21376232, PubMed:21532592, PubMed:23754282, PubMed:23620051, PubMed:24660806, PubMed:24751536, PubMed:32047033, PubMed:29311685, PubMed:22396657). Substrates include SYT11 and VDAC1 (PubMed:32047033, PubMed:29311685). O
   4511..5104    +  LTR            LTR: long terminal repeat from Moloney murine leukemia virus
   5172..5220    -  CDS            lacI (fragment): lac repressor; lacI; The lac repressor binds to the lac operator to inhibit transcription in E. coli. This inhibition can be relieved by adding lactose or isopropyl-β-D-thiogalactopyranoside (IPTG).
   5406..5994    -  rep_origin     ori: high-copy-number ColE1/pMB1/pBR322/pUC origin of replication
   6168..7028    -  CDS            AmpR: β-lactamase; bla; confers resistance to ampicillin, carbenicillin, and related antibiotics
   7029..7081    -  promoter       AmpR promoter (fragment): bla
