[The description below was written by a language model from this plasmid's Addgene catalogue record and pLannotate feature annotations shown in this document.]
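Description:
pBMN-mCherry-Parkin is a Moloney murine leukemia virus (MMLV)-based retroviral expression plasmid built on the pBMN-Z-LacZ backbone, with the lacZ reporter removed during cloning and replaced by an mCherry-Parkin fusion inserted between BamHI and SalI sites. In bacteria it is maintained through a ColE1/pUC-type origin and selected with ampicillin via the β-lactamase gene. The catalogue lists it as low copy even though the annotated origin is of the high-copy family. The catalogue gives a total size of 7,080 bp, while the annotated depositor sequence is 7,104 nt, a minor discrepancy.

The retroviral cassette is flanked by two MMLV long terminal repeats. Downstream of the 5′ LTR lie the Ψ packaging signal, a truncated gag segment lacking its start codon (which extends the packaging signal), and a pol-derived region carrying a splice acceptor. No separate internal promoter is annotated, so expression of the insert presumably depends on the 5′ LTR. The payload is an open reading frame encoding the red fluorescent protein mCherry joined through a short multiple-cloning-site remnant to the N terminus of human Parkin (PRKN/PARK2), an E3 ubiquitin ligase. No mammalian selection marker appears in the feature table, so transduced cells would most likely be identified by their red fluorescence.

The stated purpose is to produce retrovirus for generating cell lines that stably express mCherry-Parkin. Because gag, pol and env are not functionally encoded, these must be supplied in trans by a packaging system. The associated publication concerns autophagosome biogenesis during mitophagy, consistent with using the fluorescent fusion to follow Parkin in live or fixed cells.
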