Addgene plasmid #59419: pBMN-mCherry-Parkin
Purpose: to make mCherry-Parkin stable cell line with retrovirus
Depositing lab: Richard Youle. Depositing organization: National Institute of Neurological Disorders and Strokes (NINDS). Publication: Mitochondrial Rab GAPs govern autophagosome biogenesis during mitophagy. Yamano K, Fogel AI, Wang C, van der Bliek AM, Youle RJ. Elife (Cambridge). 2014 Feb 25;3:e01612. doi: 10.7554/eLife.01612. PubMed 24569479.
Backbone
  Vector backbone: pBMN-Z-LacZ
  Backbone size w/o insert (bp): 4938
  Total vector size (bp): 7080
  Modifications to backbone: lacZ is removed during cloning
  Vector type: Mammalian Expression, Retroviral
Growth in bacteria
  Bacterial resistance: Ampicillin, 100 μg/mL
  Growth temperature: 37°C
  Growth strain: DH5alpha
  Copy number: Low Copy
Gene/Insert
  Gene/Insert name: mCherry-Parkin (alt name: Park2)
  Species: H. sapiens (human)
  Insert size (bp): 2142
  GenBank ID: NM_004562
  Entrez Gene: PRKN (a.k.a. AR-JP, LPRS2, PARK2, PDJ)
  Tag / fusion protein: mCherry (N terminal on insert)
  Cloning method: Restriction Enzyme; 5′ cloning site BamHI (not destroyed); 3′ cloning site SalI (not destroyed)
  Sequencing primers: 5′ CCCTCAAAGTAGACGGCATC
Terms and licenses: Academic/Nonprofit Terms; Industry Terms: Not Available to Industry
How to cite: pBMN-mCherry-Parkin was a gift from Richard Youle (Addgene plasmid # 59419 ; http://n2t.net/addgene:59419 ; RRID:Addgene_59419)
