>Addgene plasmid #59419 | pBMN-mCherry-Parkin | addgene partial sequence | sequence record 98715 | pLXSN5 5'-CCCTTGAACCTCCTCGTTCGACC-3'
CCTCACTCCTTCTCTAGGCGCCCCCATATGGCCATATGAGATCTTATATGGGGCACCCCCGCCCCTTGTA
AACTTCCCTGACCCTGACATGACAAGAGTTACTAACAGCCCCTCTCTCCAAGCTCACTTACAGGCTCTCT
ACTTAGTCCAGCACGAAGTCTGGAGACCTCTGGCGGCAGCCTACCAAGAACAACTGGACCGACCGGTGGT
ACCTCACCCTTACCGAGTCGGCGACACAGTGTGGGTCCGCCGACACCAGACTAAGAACCTAGAACCTCGC
TGGAAAGGACCTTACACAGTCCTGCTGACCACCCCCACCGCCCTCAAAGTAGACGGCATCGCAGCTTGGA
TACACGCCGCCCACGTGAAGGCTGCCGACCCCGGGGGTGGACCATCCTCTAGACTGCCGGATCCGCCACC
ATGGTGAGCAAGGGCGAGGAGGATAACATGGCCATCATCAAGGAGTTCATGCGCTTCAAGGTGCACATGG
AGGGCTCCGTGAACGGCCACGAGTTCGAGATCGAGGGCGAGGGCGAGGGCCGCCCCTACGAGGGCACCCA
GACCGCCAAGCTGAAGGTGACCAAGGGTGGCCCCCTGCCCTTCGCCTGGGACATCCTGTCCCCTCAGTTC
ATGTACGGCTCCAAGGCCTACGTGAAGCACCCCGCCGACATCCCCGACTACTTGAAGCTGTCCTTCCCCG
AGGGCTTCAAGTGGGAGCGCGTGATGAACTTCGAGGACGGCGGCGTGGTGACCGTGACCCAGGACTCCTC
CCTGCAGGACGGCGAGTTCATCTACAAGGTGAAGCTGCGCGGCACCAACTTCCCCTCCGACGGCCCCGTA
ATG
