>Addgene plasmid #59419 | pBMN-mCherry-Parkin | addgene partial sequence | sequence record 98717 | mCherry-F 5'-ccccgtaatgcagaagaaga-3'
CGAGCGGATGTACCCCGAGGACGGCGCCCTGAAGGGCGAGATCAAGCAGAGGCTGAAGCTGAAGGACGGC
GGCCACTACGACGCTGAGGTCAAGACCACCTACAAGGCCAAGAAGCCCGTGCAGCTGCCCGGCGCCTACA
ACGTCAACATCAAGTTGGACATCACCTCCCACAACGAGGACTACACCATCGTGGAACAGTACGAACGCGC
CGAGGGCCGCCACTCCACCGGCGGCATGGACGAGCTGTATAAGT
