>Addgene plasmid #59419 | pBMN-mCherry-Parkin | addgene partial sequence | sequence record 99347 | hPARK2-R 5'-TTCGCAGGTGACTTTCCTCT-3'
AGCCAGGGCGGGGGCATAACACGCCCCCCATCTGCAGGACACACTCCTCTGCACCATACTGCTGGTACCG
GTTGTACTGCTCTTCTCCCAGAATCCTGAAGTGATGGAGCTCTTTAATCAAGGAGTTGGGACAGCCAGCC
ACACAAGGCAGGGAGTAGCCAAGCTGAGGGTCGTGGACAAACTGCCGATCATTGAGTCTTGTCACACAGT
ATAAGTGGAAACAGTCTAAGCAAATCACGTGGCGGGAGTTGCACTGGAAAACCAGGACGGGGCTCCTGAC
GTCTGTGCACGTAATGCAAGTGATGTTCCGACTATTTGTTGCGATCAGGTGCAAAGCTACTGATGTTTCC
TTGTCAGAGGTGGGGTGTGCTCCACATTTAAAGAAAAATTCTGCACTAGTCCCAGGGCAGTGTGGGGATT
GGCATTCACCACTCATCCGGTTTGGAATTAAAACATCATCCCAGCAAGATGGACCCTGGGTCAAGGTGAG
CGTTGCCTGCCTGCAGGTGCTGCACTGTACCCTGAGTTTTCCCGGCTGCACTCTTTGACAGGGGCCTTTG
CAATACACATAAAAGCTGTTGTAGATTGATCTACCTGCTGGACTTCCAGCTGGTGGTGAGTCCTTCCTGC
TGTCAGTGTGCAGAATGACAGCCAGCCCCACAGAGTCTCCTGGGAGGACTGAGCTGCTGAGGTCCACCCG
AGTCAAGCTCTGGGGCTCCCGCTCACAGCCTCCCGCCGCGTTTCTGGGGTCGTCGCCTCCAGTTGCATTC
ATTTCTTGACCTTTTCTCCACGGTCTCTGCACAATGTGAACAATGCTCTGCTGATCCAGGTCACAATTCT
GCACAGTCCA
